>Addgene plasmid #86712 | pBN9 | addgene full sequence | sequence record 170556 | Addgene NGS Result
GGAAACAGCTATGACCATGATTACGCCAAGCTATCAACTTTGTATAGAAAAGTTGGAGGGACTTCCAGCT
GTCTGCGAGCCAGTCCAAAAGGGAGAGCCAGGATCCACCGGAGAGCCAGGACCAGTCGGACCACCAGGAC
CATCCGGACAACCAGGAAACGACGGAACCCCAGGTAATCATTTCATAGTTTTTCAATCCATATCTAATCA
CCACATCTTTCAGGACAACCTGGACCAAAGGGACCACCAGGACCAGACGGCAAGCCAGGAGCCGACGGAA
ACCCAGGACAGCCAGGACCAGTCGGACCACCAGGAACCCCAGGAGAGCGTGGAATCTGTCCAAAGTACTG
CGCCATCGATGGAGGAATCTTCTTCGAGGACGGAACTCGCCGCTAAGCGGATCGCCTTTAATTTATTCTT
TGCCTTATGCGTTGCTCAAAATAAAACATTATTTCATCCAAAATAATTTTTTGAGGTTTTAGATGAATTT
GATAGTTTAGCTTGTCACTTTCTCCTGTGCGAAGAAACTTGCTAAGCAGGTAAGCAGCATCCTTATCAAG
TTTCGACCTTATCTCTCAGTAGTCGCATACGTCGTATCCCTCATCTGCTTTGTTTTAGCCACTTCAAGGG
AATTCAGATCACTTTTTCTCATGTGTTTTCAAATTTACTTTTGTGGAGTGACCTTAATTGACCCTCTCGT
CATAAGTGGACGGTGGGTAGTTACTTAACAAATTTCGAGTACAGGATAGTGTCAATGGCATGAGACATGT
AGTAGCCAAGCAATTATGGCGAATAAGTTTCAAAAACCAACATTCTGTCAAATACAAAGACCTGCAACAT
TAGAGAATTCATTAAATACATCTTCGAGGAAATCAAATTTTCCCGTAGACGATCCCGTAGACCTACTTGT
ACAATATGTTCTAGATATACACTCCGAACTTAAAATATCTCGAACATTTGTGTTGAATATTTATTTTAAT
TCTAGGTTTTTCAAATTCCGCACGATTTTTGCCATACTACTGCCCAATAGTTTACATTTATTGGGCCTGG
ATCTGTAAGGCACTTTTGGGAGCTCCCTTTCTTTTCCTTCAAATTACCCATACAGATCTATAAATCACAA
TTTAATACAAGATTTTATTCAAGTTAAAAACATAAAAGGGGCTTTGCGGTGGTCCCCATTTCACCAGAGA
ACTATAAAAAATATAAATTTAACATCAAATGTTGCAATTGATTCCCTCTCAAAGCTGCTTGAAGAACCCT
GATTCTGTCAAGCCTATGAAGATTTAAAAAAAATTGGGAAGACCCTTAGTTCCAAACAAGTGTCGTTGAC
CCAGTAGGCGATATTCTGAAAAGTCATAAAATGGGGTTGCTAAAAAATTGGTCGCTAACTTACATTTAGC
TAGGAATGTTAATTGGAATAACTCATAATTTACAGTAAAATTATCAAAAAATAGCAAAAATCAATAGAGG
ACCGCTACACAGGCATCCAACAGTACGAGTTCTGCGTTTTTGAATTCAAGTTTGTACAAAAAAGCAGGCT
CTTTGAGCCAATTTATCCAAGTCCTTGTAAAAAGTATTCGAAAATTGTTAACGGATAAAATGTTTATTAT
AATATCAAAAACAATTTGTCAGTTGACCACTTTTTGATATATTTGACAGAAACCGGGATGAATTGGCTCA
AAGTTAGGGCGCCCTTCTATTACAGGGTTTCTGATAACAAACCGGTTATTAACTCCCAACAAGGGATGAT
TTCAATTCATCATGCTCAAATTGACCCAAATTAAGTTACATGACAAATTCATCGCCCTTTTCAACTCTTC
TTGGCTCATCATCTGTTATTCTGTTCCTATTCTGTCTGCACCCTATACCCCTTTGCATACTCTCTCGTCA
TTCCTTTCTTGGATAGTGTCTTCTTCTCCCCAGCTCTGCTACTTCTATGACTTGCGCCCGCTGCTTTTCC
GCTCGTTCCTCTCCTCTCTGACGTCTTCTTCTGCTTCTTTTCTCCTTCCTTTTTCCCTTCTCAATCTTCC
TCTTTTTCCCATTTCTGTCAATCATTCGAAGAAGAAGAAGAAGAAGACCCTCATTCATTTCATTTTTTTT
TCTGTCGGTGTGTGCTGCTCGGTTAAGAGTGAGCTCTCTATTCCACGTCTTCTTCTTTTTCTTCTTCGAT
TCGAATCAATCACTCCACCAAAACGCATTCGTTTTTGGGATTCACCCCGCGGTTCGCAATAGGTTTCTTT
TTCAAATTATTAGCGTTATAAATAGAAAAATGGTGGAGTTTCAATAAAAATGATAATTTACAAAGTGTAT
TTTGATTACATGTACTCAAAAAGGTTGAAATTTTTCATACCAGTTTTCCGGAAATCCATCTGATATCATT
ATCGTATTTTTCTTTTTAAAAATGTTTTCAAAAAAAAACAAAATATAGCTGGTTATTTGGCACCCTCTAA
TTACCATTTTCCTGTCACACCACACTCTTTTCCTTCTTCCACTTCTTTCCGTTTTCAGCCGCTTCCAACC
AAACCGATATGAAAGCCGAGCAACAACGATCGATTCCACCCGGCTCGGCGACCTTCCCGTCGCAGGTGAG
ACTCAGAAAACTAGAGAAACCGCTCAACTAACTCTTGATATCCGATTTCATTCTTTTCTCTTTTCTTTTT
GTTGAACTTTTCCATATTTCCAGATGCCACGGCCACCACCAAGCACCGAACAAGGAATCACAACGGAATC
GGAGCTTGCGAAGAAAGCTCAAATCACTCCGAACGACGTTTTAGCACTTCCGGGAATCACTCAAGGTATC
TTGCTCCCTTTGGATTTCAGTTTAAAACATAAATTTAGGATTCTTATGCTCCCCATCTGCGAACATCTAT
AACATCGAGTTCACCAAGTTCCAAATCCGTGATCTGGACACTGAGCAAGTGCTTTTCGAGATCGCCAAAC
CGGAGAACGATCAGGAGAATGATGAGTCGCCACAGGAGTCGGCAAGATACGTGCGTTATAGATTTGCTCC
AAACTTTTTGAAACTCAAAACGGTCGGAGCAACTGTGGAATTCAAAGTAGGAGACATCCCAATCCATCAT
TTCCGAATGATCGAACGTCACTTCTTCAAAGATCGCCTTCTGAAGTGTTTTGACTTTGAATTCGGATTCT
GTATTCCGAATTCACGAAACAACTGTGAACATATCTATGAGTTCCCTCAACTCTCTCAACAACTCAGTGA
GTCATTATTCTAAAAAGTACAATTCAAAAGACTAATCTCTTTTTCAGTGGACGACATGATCAACAATCCA
AACGAGACTCGTTCTGACAGCTTCTATTTCGTCGATAACAAACTCGTCATGCACAACAAAGCCGACTACT
CATATGATGCATAAATATTTAATACAAAAATGTTCTGGATAATTATTCTGTCGAATAGAAAAAAAACTCC
AAATGTGATTAAATTCCAATAATTCCTGTCTAGTTTGTTCCTTCCCCTTCCCCTTCTCATGTTCAATGCA
TTCCTAAGCTTTTCAGTTCCCCCCTTGTTTCTATATTTTTTCGCTGTCCTGTCACACTCGCTAAAAACAC
TAATCACACGGAAATCTGTTTTCAATAAAAACTCCAACTTTAACTCATTTTCAATTTCAACTGAAAGATT
TTTTCATTAGAGAATGTCTAGAACTAGGCCCGGGCTACGTAATACGACTCACTTAAGGCCTTGACTAGAG
GGTACCAGAGCTCACCTAGGTATCTAGAACCGGTGACGTCACCATGGGAAGCTTCGTGGATCCAGATATC
CTGCAGGTAGCGGCCGCATGCTACAGCCGGCTCCTCGAGACGTACGGTGCGCGCGATGCATTCGAAGATC
TGCCCACTAGTGAGTCGTATTAACCCAGCTTTCTTGTACAAAGTGGATAGAATCAAGCATGCTCCGCGTT
TGCTGTACTATTTCTCGCAGAGCAGTTTTTTTTCTCACACTTTATTATTCTGTACTGCCCCTCCACGCTA
TAATTTTTTGCATAGAGGGCCATAAAGGAAAACGGTACGGTAAAAATAATGGGTCCTTTTTACCGTTGTG
TAGATTGTTTCTAACGGGATGCAAATTTTCACTAAAACTCTGGAAAACTGATGGAATTCTACGGGCAGCC
GGCAATTTTAGATATTTGAAGAATCCTTCTTGATCAGTGCCAAGCTTTCCCATGGACCAAAGATGTGGAT
CCAAGATCAAATGCACAGGATCTGAACTCCTTTGTTCCAAAAACAAGGATTTCTTTTCTATAGTTTGACC
TAAATATTATAGTAGAACATATACATTTGATGATTTCATGAATAATTTATTGTTAAAAAATAATACATGT
GTTAAAAAATAATTCTAAAAAATTAATTGGAGCGTCCTTGGCGGATATGGCGGATTGGAAGGTCATAAGT
AACTCGAACTAACCTGTAAATATAATTAATTTAGAAGTAATCATTTTGAAATGTTTCTAAATTTTTGTAA
ACGTAATCAATGATTTACTTACAAAATTTTTCGAAATATTAGTAGAAATATAAAAAACCAGTAAAATTCA
AAAGAGGCCAGCCACACATGCATCTTACAATACGAATGATGCGTTTTTTGTCGCCTCGGAGAAGGAATCA
AGCAGGCTCCGCGTTTTCTGTACTATTTCTCCCAGAGCCGTTTATTTTGCATAGGGGGTGGGTCATAAAC
GGAGACGTTTTGGTATAAAATTTGCCCCTTCTTCCACCGTTGAAAAAATTGGAAAATGAACCGGGACAGG
AAAGGGGATTTCAGGATAATGGTTCAATTATCGATGCTACTGTCATATCTGAGTAGTGGATTTGAGCAAG
GTTTCCAAATTTTGAGTACAAGCGTCTAGTGCATGTGTCAAAAAAGTCGGGCAAAAATTAGTTTTAATCA
ATAAGGTTTAAAGATCAGAAATTTTTGTCTGACCTAATGGGCCCAACTTTATTATACATAGTTGATAATT
CACTGGCCGTCGTTTTACAACGTCGTGACTGGGAAAACCCTGGCGTTACCCAACTTAATCGCCTTGCAGC
ACATCCCCCTTTCGCCAGCTGGCGTAATAGCGAAGAGGCCCGCACCGATCGCCCTTCCCAACAGTTGCGC
AGCCTGAATGGCGAATGGCGCCTGATGCGGTATTTTCTCCTTACGCATCTGTGCGGTATTTCACACCGCA
TATGGTGCACTCTCAGTGCAATCTGCTCTGATGCCGCATAGTTAAGCCAGCCCCGACACCCGCCAACACC
CGCTGACGCGCCCTGACGGGCTTGTCTGCTCCCGGCATCCGCTTACAGACAAGCTGTGACCGTCTCCGGG
AGCTGCATGTGTCAGAGGTTTTCACCGTCATCACCGAAACGCGCGAGACGAAAGGGCCTCGTGATACGCC
TATTTTTATAGGTTAATGTCATGATAATAATGGTTTCTTAGACGTCAGGTGGCACTTTTCGGGGAAATGT
GCGCGGAACCCCTATTTGTTTATTTTTCTAAATACATTCAAATATGTATCCGCTCATGAGACAATAACCC
TGATAAATGCTTCAATAATATTGAAAAAGGAAGAGTATGAGTATTCAACATTTCCGTGTCGCCCTTATTC
CCTTTTTTGCGGCATTTTGCCTTCCTGTTTTTGCTCACCCAGAAACGCTGGTGAAAGTAAAAGATGCTGA
AGATCAGTTGGGTGCACGAGTGGGTTACATCGAACTGGATCTCAACAGCGGTAAGATCCTTGAGAGTTTT
CGCCCCGAAGAACGTTTTCCAATGATGAGCACTTTTAAAGTTCTGCTATGTGGCGCGGTATTATCCCGTA
TTGACGCCGGGCAAGAGCAACTCGGTCGCCGCATACACTATTCTCAGAATGACTTGGTTGAGTACTCACC
AGTCACAGAAAAGCATCTTACGGATGGCATGACAGTAAGAGAATTATGCAGTGCTGCCATAACCATGAGT
GATAACACTGCGGCCAACTTACTTCTGACAACGATCGGAGGACCGAAGGAGCTAACCGCTTTTTTGCACA
ACATGGGGGATCATGTAACTCGCCTTGATCGTTGGGAACCGGAGCTGAATGAAGCCATACCAAACGACGA
GCGTGACACCACGATGCCTGTAGCAATGGCAACAACGTTGCGCAAACTATTAACTGGCGAACTACTTACT
CTAGCTTCCCGGCAACAATTAATAGACTGGATGGAGGCGGATAAAGTTGCAGGACCACTTCTGCGCTCGG
CCCTTCCGGCTGGCTGGTTTATTGCTGATAAATCTGGAGCCGGTGAGCGTGGGTCTCGCGGTATCATTGC
AGCACTGGGGTCAGATGGTAAGCCCTCCCGTATCGTAGTTATCTACACGACGGGGAGTCAGGCAACTATG
GATGAACGAAATAGACAGATCGCTGAGATAGGTGCCTCACTGATTAAGCATTGGTAACTGTCAGACCAAG
TTTACTCATATATACTTTAGATTGATTTAAAACTTCATTTTTAATTTAAAAGGATCTAGGTGAAGATCCT
TTTTGATAATCTCATGACCAAAATCCCTTAACGTGAGTTTTCGTTCCACTGAGCGTCAGACCCCGTAGAA
AAGATCAAAGGATCTTCTTGAGATCCTTTTTTTCTGCGCGTAATCTGCTGCTTGCAAACAAAAAAACCAC
CGCTACCAGCGGTGGTTTGTTTGCCGGATCAAGAGCTACCAACTCTTTTTCCGAAGGTAACTGGCTTCAG
CAGAGCGCAGATACCAAATACTGTTCTTCTAGTGTAGCCGTAGTTAGGCCACCACTTCAAGAACTCTGTA
GCACCGCCTACATACCTCGCTCTGCTAATCCTGTTACCAGTGGCTGCTGCCAGTGGCGATAAGTCGTGTC
TTACCGGGTTGGACTCAAGACGATAGTTACCGGATAAGGCGCAGCGGTCGGGCTGAACGGGGGGTTCGTG
CACACAGCCCAGCTTGGAGCGAACGACCTACACCGAACTGAGATACCTACAGCGTGAGCTATGAGAAAGC
GCCACGCTTCCCGAAGGGAGAAAGGCGGACAGGTATCCGGTAAGCGGCAGGGTCGGAACAGGAGAGCGCA
CGAGGGAGCTTCCAGGGGGAAACGCCTGGTATCTTTATAGTCCTGTCGGGTTTCGCCACCTCTGACTTGA
GCGTCGATTTTTGTGATGCTCGTCAGGGGGGCGGAGCCTATGGAAAAACGCCAGCAACGCGGCCTTTTTA
CGGTTCCTGGTCTTTTGCTGGCCTTTTGCTCACATGTTCTTTCCTGCGTTATCCCCTGATTCTGTGGATA
ACCGTATTACCGCCTTTGAGTGAGCTGATACCAGCGGATAACAATTTCACACA
Features (pLannotate 1.2.2; 13 found; start..end, strand, type, name):
     35..55      +  protein_bind   attB4: mutant version of attB; core recombination site for the Gateway® BP reaction BP Clonase™
    226..393     +  CDS            col-34 (fragment): COL34_CAEEL - Also known as ram-4. Experimental evidence at transcript level: Swiss-Prot protein existence level 2. Nematode cuticles are composed largely of collagen-like proteins. The cuticle functions both as an exoskeleton and as a barrier to protect the worm from its environment. From Caenorhabditis elegans.
   1517..1537    +  protein_bind   attB1: mutant version of attB; core recombination site for the Gateway® BP reaction BP Clonase™
   2401..2418    -  misc_feature   P element 5' end (fragment): No description available
   2529..3371    +  CDS            unc-119: UN119_CAEEL - Experimental evidence at protein level: Swiss-Prot protein existence level 1. Myristoyl-binding protein that acts as a cargo adapter: specifically binds the myristoyl moiety of a subset of N-terminally myristoylated proteins and is required for their localization. Plays a key role in ciliary membrane localization of proteins. Required for the establishment or function of the nervous system. From Caenorhabditis elegans.
   3876..3896    -  protein_bind   attB2: mutant version of attB; core recombination site for the Gateway® BP reaction BP Clonase™
   4944..4964    -  protein_bind   attB3: mutant version of attB; core recombination site for the Gateway® BP reaction BP Clonase™
   4968..5125    +  CDS            lacZα (fragment): LacZα fragment of β-galactosidase; lacZ fragment
   5131..5230    -  misc_feature   bom (fragment): basis of mobility region from pBR322
   5332..5367    -  CDS            rop (fragment): Rop protein, which maintains plasmids at low copy number; rop
   5462..5566    +  promoter       AmpR promoter: bla
   5567..6427    +  CDS            AmpR: β-lactamase; bla; confers resistance to ampicillin, carbenicillin, and related antibiotics
   6598..7186    +  rep_origin     ori: high-copy-number ColE1/pMB1/pBR322/pUC origin of replication
