[The description below was written by a language model from this plasmid's Addgene catalogue record and pLannotate feature annotations shown in this document.]
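Description:
pBN9 is an empty cloning backbone for MosSCI (Mos1-mediated single-copy insertion) transgenesis in Caenorhabditis elegans, derived from the targeting vector pCFJ178 and catalogued as a worm expression plasmid. It carries no insert; users add their own promoter, coding sequence and 3' UTR. In bacteria it is maintained as a high-copy plasmid through a ColE1/pUC-type origin and selected with ampicillin via the β-lactamase gene under its native promoter. Short remnants of lacZα, bom and rop are also annotated, and these appear to be leftovers of the parental cloning vector rather than functional elements.

The worm-specific portion of the 7.3 kb sequence is centred on an unc-119 coding sequence. In MosSCI vectors, unc-119 serves as a positive selection marker: rescue of the uncoordinated phenotype of unc-119 mutant animals identifies transformants. Four Gateway attB-type sites (attB4, attB1, attB2 and attB3) are annotated, with attB4 and attB1 upstream of unc-119 and attB2 and attB3 downstream, suggesting that the region was assembled by multisite Gateway recombination. The unannotated stretches between these sites, one of which contains a fragment matching the cuticle collagen gene col-34, are most plausibly genomic homology arms that direct repair-mediated integration at a Mos1 insertion locus. However, the record does not state the target locus, label the arms or indicate where the cloning site lies. A very short match to a P element 5' end is probably incidental.

The plasmid is typically used to build single-copy, site-specific transgenes expressed at near-physiological levels in worms.
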