Addgene plasmid #86712: pBN9
Purpose: (Empty Backbone) Cloning plasmid for MosSCI transgenesis in C. elegans
Depositing lab: Peter Askjaer. Depositing organization: Centro Andaluz de Biologia del Desarrollo (CABD). Publication: Inner nuclear membrane protein LEM-2 is required for correct nuclear separation and morphology in C. elegans. Morales-Martinez A, Dobrzynska A, Askjaer P. J Cell Sci. 2015 Mar 15;128(6):1090-6. doi: 10.1242/jcs.164202. Epub 2015 Feb 4. PubMed 25653391.
Backbone
  Vector backbone: pCFJ178
  Vector type: Worm Expression
Growth in bacteria
  Bacterial resistance: Ampicillin, 100 μg/mL
  Growth temperature: 37°C
  Growth strain: DH5alpha
  Copy number: High Copy
Gene/Insert
  Gene/Insert name: None
Terms and licenses: Academic/Nonprofit Terms; Industry Terms: Not Available to Industry
How to cite: pBN9 was a gift from Peter Askjaer (Addgene plasmid # 86712 ; http://n2t.net/addgene:86712 ; RRID:Addgene_86712)
